>Addgene plasmid #234399 | EEEV_KP282670.1_NSP2_Hel_NHisCAvi | addgene full sequence | sequence record 469863 | Addgene NGS Result
GGGTTGAAGGCTCTCAAGGGCATCGGTCGAGATCCCGGTGCCTAATGAGTGAGCTAACTTACATTAATTG
CGTTGCGCTCACTGCCCGCTTTCCAGTCGGGAAACCTGTCGTGCCAGCTGCATTAATGAATCGGCCAACG
CGCGGGGAGAGGCGGTTTGCGTATTGGGCGCCAGGGTGGTTTTTCTTTTCACCAGTGAGACGGGCAACAG
CTGATTGCCCTTCACCGCCTGGCCCTGAGAGAGTTGCAGCAAGCGGTCCACGCTGGTTTGCCCCAGCAGG
CGAAAATCCTGTTTGATGGTGGTTAACGGCGGGATATAACATGAGCTGTCTTCGGTATCGTCGTATCCCA
CTACCGAGATATCCGCACCAACGCGCAGCCCGGACTCGGTAATGGCGCGCATTGCGCCCAGCGCCATCTG
ATCGTTGGCAACCAGCATCGCAGTGGGAACGATGCCCTCATTCAGCATTTGCATGGTTTGTTGAAAACCG
GACATGGCACTCCAGTCGCCTTCCCGTTCCGCTATCGGCTGAATTTGATTGCGAGTGAGATATTTATGCC
AGCCAGCCAGACGCAGACGCGCCGAGACAGAACTTAATGGGCCCGCTAACAGCGCGATTTGCTGGTGACC
CAATGCGACCAGATGCTCCACGCCCAGTCGCGTACCGTCTTCATGGGAGAAAATAATACTGTTGATGGGT
GTCTGGTCAGAGACATCAAGAAATAACGCCGGAACATTAGTGCAGGCAGCTTCCACAGCAATGGCATCCT
GGTCATCCAGCTGATAGTTAATGATCAGCCCACTGACGCGTTGCGCGAGAAGATTGTGCACCGCCGCTTT
ACAGGCTTCGACGCCGCTTCGTTCTACCATCGACACCACCACGCTGGCACCCAGTTGATCGGCGCGAGAT
TTAATCGCCGCGACAATTTGCGACGGCGCGTGCAGGGCCAGACTGGAGGTGGCAACGCCAATCAGCAACG
ACTGTTTGCCCGCCAGTTGTTGTGCCACGCGGTTGGGAATGTAATTCAGCTCCGCCATCGCCGCTTCCAC
TTTTTCCCGCGTTTTCGCAGAAACGTGGCTGGCCTGGTTCACCACGCGGGAAACGGTCTGATAAGAGACA
CCGGCATACTCTGCGACATCGTATAACGTTACTGGTTTCACATTCACCACCCTGAATTGACTCTCTTCCG
GGCGCTATCATGCCATACCGCGAAAGGTTTTGCGCCATTCGATGGTGTCCGGGATCTCGACGCTCTCCCT
TATGCGACTCCTGCATTAGGAAGCAGCCCAGTAGTAGGTTGAGGCCGTTGAGCACCGCCGCCGCAAGGAA
TGGTGCATGCAAGGAGATGGCGCCCAACAGTCCCCCGGCCACGGGGCCTGCCACCATACCCACGCCGAAA
CAAGCGCTCATGAGCCCGAAGTGGCGAGCCCGATCTTCCCCATCGGTGATGTCGGCGATATAGGCGCCAG
CAACCGCACCTGTGGCGCCGGTGATGCCGGCCACGATGCGTCCGGCGTAGAGGATCGAGATCTCGATCCC
GCGAAATTAATACGACTCACTATAGGGGAATTGTGAGCGGATAACAATTCCCCTCTAGAAATAATTTTGT
TTAACTTTAAGAAGGAGATATACATATGCACCATCATCATCATCATTCTTCTGGTGTAGATCTGGGTGGG
TCAGTCGAAACCCCACGGCGCCATATCAAGGTTACTACATACCCGGGGGAAGAGATGATAGGAAGCTATG
CTGTCTTGAGTCCTCAGGCGGTGCTCAACTCCGAGAAATTGGCCTGCATCCATCCACTAGCGGAGCAAGT
ATTGGTTATGACTCATAAGGGGCGCGCAGGACGGTATAAGGTTGAACCATACCACGGTCGAGTGATCGTG
CCTTCGGGAACCGCAATTCCGATCCCGGATTTTCAGGCATTGTCAGAGTCTGCTACTATTGTCTTCAATG
AACGTGAATTTGTTAACCGGTACCTTCATCACATAGCGGTGAATGGTGGAGCGCTGAATACTGATGAAGA
GTACTATAAGGTCGTTAAGTCCACTGAAACAGATTCAGAGTACGTCTTCGACATAGACGCGAAGAAATGT
GTAAAGAAAGGAGACGCTGGTCCTATGTGTTTGGTCGGGGAACTAGTCGACCCGCCATTCCACGAGTTTG
CATATGAATCTCTCAAGACGAGGCCGGCAGCGCCCCACAAAGTCCCCACTATAGGAGTGTATGGCGTGCC
GGGCTCAGGCAAGTCCGGCATAATTAAGTCTGCCGTTACGAAGCGGGACCTGGTGGTTTCGGCGAAGAAA
GAAAACTGCATGGAGATTATCAAAGATGTAAAGAGGATGCGAGGAATGGACATCGCCGCACGTACCGTAG
ACTCCGTTCTTCTCAACGGGGTAAAGCACTCTGTTGATACACTTTATATTGACGAGGCGTTTGCTTGCCA
TGCAGGAACACTATTGGCGCTCATCGCCATAGTTAAGCCAAAAAAAGTGGTCCTCTGTGGCGATCCCAAA
CAGTGTGGTTTCTTTAATATGATGTGCCTAAAGGTGCACTTTAACCACGAGATATGCACGGAGGTCTATC
ATAAGAGTATTAGTCGTCGCTGTACTAAAACAGTCACTTCAATAGTCTCGACCCTGTTTTACGACAAAAG
GATGAGAACAGTAAATCCTTGCAATGATAAGATCATAATCGACACCACAAGCACCACCAAACCTTTAAAA
GACGATATAATACTCACGTGCTTTAGAGGTTGGGTAAAACAACTACAAATTGATTATAAAAATCACGAAA
TTATGACCGCAGCGGCTAGCCAAGGTTTAACGCGCAAGGGAGTCTACGCTGTGCGATACAAGGTTAACGA
AAACCCATTATACGCCCAGACCAGCGAACATGTAAACGTATTGTTAACAAGAACTGAGAAACGGATCGTC
TGGAAAACGCTGGCAGGCGACCCTTGGATAAAAACCCTGACGGCGTCGTACCCAGGTAATTTCACAGCTA
CCCTTGAAGAGTGGCAAGCCGAGCATGATGCTATTATGGCCAAGATTCTAGAAACTCCAAGCAGTAAAGG
TGGATACGGCCTGAATGATATCTTTGAAGCGCAGAAGATTGAATGGCATGAATGATAAGGATCCGAATTC
GAGCTCCGTCGACAAGCTTGCGGCCGCACTCGAGCACCACCACCACCACCACTGAGATCCGGCTGCTAAC
AAAGCCCGAAAGGAAGCTGAGTTGGCTGCTGCCACCGCTGAGCAATAACTAGCATAACCCCTTGGGGCCT
CTAAACGGGTCTTGAGGGGTTTTTTGCTGAAAGGAGGAACTATATCCGGATTGGCGAATGGG
[124 nt withheld, positions 3353-3476]
C
[91 nt withheld, positions 3478-3568]
A
[49 nt withheld, positions 3570-3618]
CCTTTGACGTTGGAGTCCACGTTCTTTAATAGTGGACTCTTGTTCCAAACTGGAACAACACTCAACCCTA
TCTCGGTCTATTCTTTTGATTTATAAGGGATTTTGCCGATTTCGGCCTATTGGTTAAAAAATGAGCTGAT
TTAACAAAAATTTAACGCGAATTTTAACAAAATATTAACGCTTACAATTTAGGTGGCACTTTTCGGGGAA
ATGTGCGCGGAACCCCTATTTGTTTATTTTTCTAAATACATTCAAATATGTATCCGCTCATGAATTAATT
CTTAGAAAAACTCATCGAGCATCAAATGAAACTGCAATTTATTCATATCAGGATTATCAATACCATATTT
TTGAAAAAGCCGTTTCTGTAATGAAGGAGAAAACTCACCGAGGCAGTTCCATAGGATGGCAAGATCCTGG
TATCGGTCTGCGATTCCGACTCGTCCAACATCAATACAACCTATTAATTTCCCCTCGTCAAAAATAAGGT
TATCAAGTGAGAAATCACCATGAGTGACGACTGAATCCGGTGAGAATGGCAAAAGTTTATGCATTTCTTT
CCAGACTTGTTCAACAGGCCAGCCATTACGCTCGTCATCAAAATCACTCGCATCAACCAAACCGTTATTC
ATTCGTGATTGCGCCTGAGCGAGACGAAATACGCGATCGCTGTTAAAAGGACAATTACAAACAGGAATCG
AATGCAACCGGCGCAGGAACACTGCCAGCGCATCAACAATATTTTCACCTGAATCAGGATATTCTTCTAA
TACCTGGAATGCTGTTTTCCCGGGGATCGCAGTGGTGAGTAACCATGCATCATCAGGAGTACGGATAAAA
TGCTTGATGGTCGGAAGAGGCATAAATTCCGTCAGCCAGTTTAGTCTGACCATCTCATCTGTAACATCAT
TGGCAACGCTACCTTTGCCATGTTTCAGAAACAACTCTGGCGCATCGGGCTTCCCATACAATCGATAGAT
TGTCGCACCTGATTGCCCGACATTATCGCGAGCCCATTTATACCCATATAAATCAGCATCCATGTTGGAA
TTTAATCGCGGCCTAGAGCAAGACGTTTCCCGTTGAATATGGCTCATAACACCCCTTGTATTACTGTTTA
TGTAAGCAGACAGTTTTATTGTTCATGACCAAAATCCCTTAACGTGAGTTTTCGTTCCACTGAGCGTCAG
ACCCCGTAGAAAAGATCAAAGGATCTTCTTGAGATCCTTTTTTTCTGCGCGTAATCTGCTGCTTGCAAAC
AAAAAAACCACCGCTACCAGCGGTGGTTTGTTTGCCGGATCAAGAGCTACCAACTCTTTTTCCGAAGGTA
ACTGGCTTCAGCAGAGCGCAGATACCAAATACTGTCCTTCTAGTGTAGCCGTAGTTAGGCCACCACTTCA
AGAACTCTGTAGCACCGCCTACATACCTCGCTCTGCTAATCCTGTTACCAGTGGCTGCTGCCAGTGGCGA
TAAGTCGTGTCTTACCGGGTTGGACTCAAGACGATAGTTACCGGATAAGGCGCAGCGGTCGGGCTGAACG
GGGGGTTCGTGCACACAGCCCAGCTTGGAGCGAACGACCTACACCGAACTGAGATACCTACAGCGTGAGC
TATGAGAAAGCGCCACGCTTCCCGAAGGGAGAAAGGCGGACAGGTATCCGGTAAGCGGCAGGGTCGGAAC
AGGAGAGCGCACGAGGGAGCTTCCAGGGGGAAACGCCTGGTATCTTTATAGTCCTGTCGGGTTTCGCCAC
CTCTGACTTGAGCGTCGATTTTTGTGATGCTCGTCAGGGGGGCGGAGCCTATGGAAAAACGCCAGCAACG
CGGCCTTTTTACGGTTCCTGGCCTTTTGCTGGCCTTTTGCTCACATGTTCTTTCCTGCGTTATCCCCTGA
TTCTGTGGATAACCGTATTACCGCCTTTGAGTGAGCTGATACCGCTCGCCGCAGCCGAACGACCGAGCGC
AGCGAGTCAGTGAGCGAGGAAGCGGAAGAGCGCCTGATGCGGTATTTTCTCCTTACGCATCTGTGCGGTA
TTTCACACCGCAATGGTGCACTCTCAGTACAATCTGCTCTGATGCCGCATAGTTAAGCCAGTATACACTC
CGCTATCGCTACGTGACTGGGTCATGGCTGCGCCCCGACACCCGCCAACACCCGCTGACGCGCCCTGACG
GGCTTGTCTGCTCCCGGCATCCGCTTACAGACAAGCTGTGACCGTCTCCGGGAGCTGCATGTGTCAGAGG
TTTTCACCGTCATCACCGAAACGCGCGAGGCAGCTGCGGTAAAGCTCATCAGCGTGGTCGTGAAGCGATT
CACAGATGTCTGCCTGTTCATCCGCGTCCAGCTCGTTGAGTTTCTCCAGAAGCGTTAATGTCTGGCTTCT
GATAAAGCGGGCCATGTTAAGGGCGGTTTTTTCCTGTTTGGTCACTGATGCCTCCGTGTAAGGGGGATTT
CTGTTCATGGGGGTAATGATACCGATGAAACGAGAGAGGATGCTCACGATACGGGTTACTGATGATGAAC
ATGCCCGGTTACTGGAACGTTGTGAGGGTAAACAACTGGCGGTATGGATGCGGCGGGACCAGAGAAAAAT
CACTCAGGGTCAATGCCAGCGCTTCGTTAATACAGATGTAGGTGTTCCACAGGGTAGCCAGCAGCATCCT
GCGATGCAGATCCGGAACATAATGGTGCAGGGCGCTGACTTCCGCGTTTCCAGACTTTACGAAACACGGA
AACCGAAGACCATTCATGTTGTTGCTCAGGTCGCAGACGTTTTGCAGCAGCAGTCGCTTCACGTTCGCTC
GCGTATCGGTGATTCATTCTGCTAACCAGTAAGGCAACCCCGCCAGCCTAGCCGGGTCCTCAACGACAGG
AGCACGATCATGCGCACCCGTGGGGCCGCCATGCCGGCGATAATGGCCTGCTTCTCGCCGAAACGTTTGG
TGGCGGGACCAGTGACGAAGGCTTGAGCGAGGGCGTGCAAGATTCCGAATACCGCAAGCGACAGGCCGAT
CATCGTCGCGCTCCAGCGAAAGCGGTCCTCGCCGAAAATGACCCAGAGCGCTGCCGGCACCTGTCCTACG
AGTTGCATGATAAAGAAGACAGTCATAAGTGCGGCGACGATAGTCATGTCCCGCGCCCACCGGAAGGAGC
TGACT
Features (pLannotate 1.2.2; 19 found; start..end, strand, type, name):
     45..66      -  protein_bind   CAP binding site: CAP binding activates transcription in the presence of cAMP. E. coli catabolite activator protein
     79..1161    -  CDS            lacI: lac repressor; lacI; The lac repressor binds to the lac operator to inhibit transcription in E. coli. This inhibition can be relieved by adding lactose or isopropyl-β-D-thiogalactopyranoside (IPTG).
   1162..1239    -  promoter       lacI promoter: lacI
   1247..1526    -  CDS            TcR (fragment): tetracycline efflux protein; tet; confers resistance to tetracycline
   1548..1566    +  promoter       T7 promoter: promoter for bacteriophage T7 RNA polymerase
   1567..1591    +  protein_bind   lac operator: The lac repressor binds to the lac operator to inhibit transcription in E. coli. This inhibition can be relieved by adding lactose or isopropyl-β-D-thiogalactopyranoside (IPTG). lac repressor encoded by lacI
   1606..1628    +  RBS            RBS: efficient ribosome binding site from bacteriophage T7 gene 10 (Olins and Rangwala, 1989)
   1678..3108    +  CDS            POLN_EEEVF (fragment): Experimental evidence at protein level: Swiss-Prot protein existence level 1. [RNA-directed RNA polymerase nsP4]: RNA dependent RNA polymerase (By similarity). Replicates genomic and antigenomic RNA by recognizing replications specific signals. The early replication complex formed by the polyprotein P123 and nsP4 synthesizes minus- strand RNAs (By similarity). The late replication complex composed of fully processed nsP1-nsP4 is responsible for the production of genomic and subgenomic plus-strand RNAs (By similarity). From Eastern equine encephalitis virus (strain Florida 91-469) (EEEV) (Easte
   3185..3202    +  CDS            9xHis (fragment): 9xHis affinity tag
   3212..3261    +  CDS            SET1 (fragment): solubility-enhancement tag derived from T7 phage gene 10B
   3269..3316    +  terminator     T7 terminator: transcription terminator for bacteriophage T7 RNA polymerase
   3353..3781    +  rep_origin     f1 ori (sequence partly withheld): f1 bacteriophage origin of replication; arrow indicates direction of (+) strand synthesis
   3834..3891    +  promoter       AmpR promoter (fragment): bla
   3900..4715    -  CDS            KanR: aminoglycoside phosphotransferase; aph(3')-Ia; confers resistance to kanamycin in bacteria or G418 (Geneticin®) in eukaryotes
   4837..5425    +  rep_origin     ori: high-copy-number ColE1/pMB1/pBR322/pUC origin of replication
   5611..5750    -  misc_feature   bom: basis of mobility region from pBR322
   5852..6043    -  CDS            rop: Rop protein, which maintains plasmids at low copy number; rop
   6060..6440    +  CDS            YPB1_ECOLX: Protein predicted: Swiss-Prot protein existence level 4. From Escherichia coli.
   6512..30      -  CDS            TcR (fragment) (across the origin): tetracycline efflux protein; tet; confers resistance to tetracycline
