[The description below was written by a language model from this plasmid's Addgene catalogue record and pLannotate feature annotations shown in this document.]
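Description:
EEEV_KP282670.1_NSP2_Hel_NHisCAvi is a bacterial expression plasmid built on the pNIC-Bio3 backbone, a pET-style vector for T7-driven protein production in E. coli. It is selected with kanamycin through an aph(3')-Ia (KanR) gene and replicates from a ColE1/pBR322-type origin. The adjacent rop gene and bom region are consistent with the low copy number stated in the record. An f1 origin is also present, along with remnants of a tetracycline resistance gene that appear only as fragments and are not listed as a functional marker.

The insert encodes part of nonstructural protein 2 (nsP2) of Eastern equine encephalitis virus. The construct name suggests it is the helicase region, and the record cautions that the entire coding region may not be included. The annotation matches roughly 1.4 kb of the insert to the EEEV nonstructural polyprotein; the functional text attached to that hit describes nsP4, but this reflects the polyprotein database entry rather than the fragment cloned here. Expression is driven by a T7 promoter with a downstream lac operator and the T7 gene 10 ribosome binding site. A plasmid-borne lacI gene supplies the repressor, so transcription is IPTG-inducible in hosts that provide T7 RNA polymerase, and it ends at a T7 terminator.

The protein carries an N-terminal hexahistidine tag for affinity purification. It also has a C-terminal Avi-type biotin acceptor peptide, which allows site-specific biotinylation by BirA. The short His and SET1 fragments annotated downstream of the insert are probably backbone remnants rather than part of the described fusion. The stated purpose is recombinant protein production for structure determination.
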