Addgene plasmid #234399: EEEV_KP282670.1_NSP2_Hel_NHisCAvi
Purpose: Bacterial expression for structure determination. May not contain entire coding region of gene.
Depositing lab: Cheryl Arrowsmith. Depositing organization: University of Toronto.
Backbone
  Vector backbone: pNIC-Bio3
  Vector type: Bacterial Expression
  Selectable markers: Low Copy
Growth in bacteria
  Bacterial resistance: Kanamycin, 50 μg/mL
  Growth temperature: 37°C
  Growth strain: DH5alpha
  Copy number: Low Copy
Gene/Insert
  Gene/Insert name: Nsp2_EEEV
  Species: Eastern equine encephalitis virus
  Promoter: T7
  Tag / fusion protein: MHHHHHHSSGVDLG (N terminal on insert); SSKGGYGLNDIFEAQKIEWHE (C terminal on insert)
  Cloning method: Unknown
  Sequencing primers: 5′ T7; 3′ T7-term
Terms and licenses: Academic/Nonprofit Terms; Industry Terms: Not Available to Industry
How to cite: EEEV_KP282670.1_NSP2_Hel_NHisCAvi was a gift from Cheryl Arrowsmith (Addgene plasmid # 234399 ; http://n2t.net/addgene:234399 ; RRID:Addgene_234399)
